Addgene plasmid #172163: pJH579
Purpose: pylBCD variant in pBAD backbone
Depositing lab: Matthew Bennett. Depositing organization: Rice University. Publication: Improved pyrrolysine biosynthesis through phage assisted non-continuous directed evolution of the complete pathway. Ho JML, Miller CA, Smith KA, Mattia JR, Bennett MR. Nat Commun. 2021 Jun 24;12(1):3914. doi: 10.1038/s41467-021-24183-9. PubMed 34168131.
Backbone
  Vector backbone: pBR322
  Vector type: Bacterial Expression
Growth in bacteria
  Bacterial resistance: Ampicillin, 100 μg/mL
  Growth temperature: 37°C
  Growth strain: NEB Stable
  Copy number: High Copy
Gene/Insert
  Gene/Insert name: Para (pylBCD JM10.1); AraC
  Species: Synthetic
  Mutation: Sumo(S6L) PylB(N61S, E84K, E122K, E175K, E178K, G188R, E251D) PylD(A252V)
  Cloning method: Gibson Cloning
Terms and licenses: Academic/Nonprofit Terms; Industry Terms: Not Available to Industry
How to cite: pJH579 was a gift from Matthew Bennett (Addgene plasmid # 172163 ; http://n2t.net/addgene:172163 ; RRID:Addgene_172163)
