[The description below was written by a language model from this plasmid's Addgene catalogue record and pLannotate feature annotations shown in this document.]
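Description:
pJH579 is a bacterial expression plasmid of the pBAD type, built on a pBR322-derived backbone, that carries an evolved version of the pyrrolysine biosynthetic operon pylBCD. It replicates in E. coli from a ColE1/pMB1-family origin and is selected with ampicillin through the β-lactamase (AmpR) gene driven by its own promoter. The record lists it as high copy. The feature table also shows the pBR322 bom region, only a short fragment of rop, and a short stretch annotated as an RSF origin fragment, which probably reflects sequence similarity rather than a second working origin.

The payload is placed under the araBAD promoter, with the regulator gene araC transcribed divergently, so expression is induced by L-arabinose. Downstream of the promoter is a truncated yeast SMT3 (SUMO) tag positioned immediately upstream of pylB, consistent with an N-terminal SUMO–PylB fusion. It is followed by pylC and pylD, all matching the Methanosarcina acetivorans genes, although the catalogue lists the insert species as synthetic. PylB isomerises lysine to 3-methylornithine, PylC ligates this to a second lysine, and PylD oxidises the product so that it cyclises to pyrrolysine. The cassette ends in the rrnB region, comprising a 5S rRNA segment and the T1 and T2 terminators.

This variant, designated JM10.1, carries S6L in SUMO, seven substitutions in PylB (N61S, E84K, E122K, E175K, E178K, G188R, E251D) and A252V in PylD. It comes from work using phage-assisted non-continuous directed evolution to improve pyrrolysine biosynthesis. The plasmid provides inducible expression of the evolved pathway in E. coli.
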