Features (pLannotate 1.2.2; 15 found; start..end, strand, type, name):
      1..285     +  promoter       araBAD promoter: araBAD; promoter of the L-arabinose operon of E. coli; the araC regulatory gene is transcribed in the opposite direction (Guzman et al., 1995)
    334..627     +  CDS            SUMO: cleavable ubiquitin-like protein tag; S. cerevisiae SMT3 (truncated)
    631..1680    +  CDS            pylB: PYLB_METAC - Experimental evidence at protein level: Swiss-Prot protein existence level 1. Catalyzes the isomerization of L-lysine to (2R,3R)-3- methylornithine via a radical-based mechanism (Probable). Is required for the biosynthesis of pyrrolysine. From Methanosarcina acetivorans (strain ATCC 35395 / DSM 2834 / JCM 12185 / C2A).
   1696..2784    +  CDS            pylC: PYLC_METAC - Experimental evidence at protein level: Swiss-Prot protein existence level 1. Likely catalyzes the ATP-dependent ligation between (2R,3R)- 3-methylornithine and L-lysine, leading to (3R)-3-methyl-D-ornithyl-N6- L-lysine. Is required for the biosynthesis of pyrrolysine. From Methanosarcina acetivorans (strain ATCC 35395 / DSM 2834 / JCM 12185 / C2A).
   2862..3638    +  CDS            pylD: PYLD_METAC - Experimental evidence at protein level: Swiss-Prot protein existence level 1. Likely catalyzes the NAD(P)-dependent oxidative deamination of (3R)-3-methyl-D-ornithyl-N6-L-lysine, resulting in the formation of pyrrolysine after spontaneous dehydration and cyclization of the intermediate. Is required for the biosynthesis of pyrrolysine. From Methanosarcina acetivorans (strain ATCC 35395 / DSM 2834 / JCM 12185 / C2A).
   3768..3883    +  ncRNA          5S rRNA: Accession: RF00001 - 5S ribosomal RNA
   3887..3973    +  terminator     rrnB T1 terminator: Escherichia coli rrnB; transcription terminator T1 from the E. coli rrnB gene
   4065..4092    +  terminator     rrnB T2 terminator: transcription terminator T2 from the E. coli rrnB gene
   4111..4202    +  promoter       AmpR promoter: bla
   4203..5063    +  CDS            AmpR: β-lactamase; bla; confers resistance to ampicillin, carbenicillin, and related antibiotics
   5234..5822    +  rep_origin     ori: high-copy-number ColE1/pMB1/pBR322/pUC origin of replication
   5881..6014    +  rep_origin     RSF ori (fragment): Plasmids containing the RSF 1030 origin of replication can be propagated in E. coli cells that contain additional plasmids with compatible origins.
   6019..6159    -  misc_feature   bom: basis of mobility region from pBR322
   6261..6301    -  CDS            rop (fragment): Rop protein, which maintains plasmids at low copy number; rop
   6423..7301    -  CDS            araC: L-arabinose regulatory protein; araC
>Addgene plasmid #172163 | pJH579 | addgene full sequence | sequence record 339058 | Addgene NGS Result
AAGAAACCAATTGTCCATATTGCATCAGACATTGCCGTCACTGCGTCTTTTACTGGCTCTTCTCGCTAAC
CAAACCGGTAACCCCGCTTATTAAAAGCATTCTGTAACAAAGCGGGACCAAAGCCATGACAAAAACGCGT
AACAAAAGTGTCTATAATCACGGCAGAAAAGTCCACATTGATTATTTGCACGGCGTCACACTTTGCTATG
CCATAGCATTTTTATCCATAAGATTAGCGGATCCTACCTGACGCTTTTTATCGCAACTCTCTACTGTTTC
TCCATACCCGTTTTTTGGGCTAACAGGAGGAATTAACCATGATGGGCAGCAGCATGTTGGACTCAGAAGT
CAATCAAGAAGCTAAGCCAGAGGTCAAGCCAGAAGTCAAGCCTGAGACTCACATCAATTTAAAGGTGTCC
GATGGGTCTTCAGAGATCTTCTTCAAGATCAAAAAGACCACTCCTTTAAGAAGGCTGATGGAAGCGTTCG
CTAAAAGACAGGGTAAGGAAATGGACTCCTTAAGATTCTTGTACGACGGTATTAGAATTCAAGCTGATCA
GACCCCTGAAGATTTGGACATGGAGGATAACGATATTATTGAGGCTCACAGAGAACAGATTGGTGGTCAT
ATGATTAAGAAGATGGCGACTGAAGATCTGGATCGTTTTGGCGAAAAAATTATTGAAGGATTTCAGTTAT
CTGACGACGATTTACGCGCTTTGCTTAGCCTGGAATCGGAAGAAGAATTGGAAAAGCTGTATTACGTCGC
ACGTAAAGTACGCAACCATTACTTTGGAAATCGCGTATTCCTGAGCTGTTTTATCTACTTCAGCACATAC
TGCAAAAACCAATGTGCGTTTTGCTATTATAACTGCAAAAACAAGATTAACCGCTATCGTTTGTCCCGCG
AAGAAATCAAAGAGACTTGCAAGGCCCTTAAAGGTGCGGGTTTCCATATGATTGATCTGACTATGGGGGA
GGATCCCTATTATTACAAGGAACCTGATCGCTTCGTGGAGCTGGTCCAAATGGTTAAGAATGAGCTTGGA
CTTCCAATCATGATTTCGCCAGGAGTAATGGATAATGCTACCCTTTTAAAAGCACGCGAAAAGGGAGCTA
ATTTCTTCGCCTTATATCAAGAAACCTATGATCAAAAGTTGTACAAGAAGTTGCGCGTAGGTCAGTCGTT
CAAGAGGCGCTACAATACTCGTCGTTTTGCTAAAGAACAAGGGTATTGCATTGAAGACGGTATCTTAACG
GGAGTCGGGAACGATATCGAGTCAACGATCAAATCTTTACGCGGCATGAAATCAAATGATCCCGACATGG
TTCGCGTGATGACTTTCTTACCCCAGGAAGGAACTCCCCTTGAGCGTTTTAAGGACAATAGTAACCTGAG
CGAACTGAAAATCATTGCGATCTTGCGTCTGATCTTTCCGAAGTGCTTAATCCCCGCGTCGTTGGACCTG
GAAGGGATCGACGGGATGGTACACCGTCTTAACGCAGGTGCTAATATCGTGACTAGCATCCTTCCTAGTG
ATTCAAAACTTGAGGGAGTTGCTAACTACGATCGTGACCTGGAAGAGCGCGACCGCGACATTAAAAGCGT
CATCAAGCGCCTTGAGGGAATGGGCATGGAACCAGCGCCACAGGCGGAATTCGAGACTGTACTGCGCTGC
TAATAAGGAGGAAAAATGAAAACCATCTGCCTGATTGGTGGTAAATTGCAGGGTTTTGAGGCCGCGTATC
TGTCTAAAAAAGCCGATATGAAAGTAGTGGTTATCGACAAGAACCCCCAAGCTCTTATCCGCAATTACGC
AGACGAGTTTCATTGTTTTGATGTTATCAAGGAACCAGAGAAACTTCTTGAAATCAGCAAAAATGTAGAC
GCTATCTTGCCCGTCAACGAAAACTTAGAATGTATTAAATTCTTAAGTAGTGTAAAAGAGGAATTTTCTT
GCCCAGTACTGTTCGATTTTGAGGCTTACCGCATCTCGCGCGATAAGAAGAAATCGAAAGAGTATTTCCG
TTCCATCGGCATTCCGACACCGCAAGACAAACCTGGTCGTCCTCCATACTTCGTTAAGCCACCGTGCGAA
AGCTCGTCGGTTGGTGCTCGCATTATCTACGATGAAGAAGAACTGGGAGAATTGGAGCCCGGCATGCTGG
TAGAAGAGTATGTGGAAGGTGAGGTTATTTCACTTGAAGTAATCGGGGACGGTACCCACTTTGCAGTTGT
TAAAGAGACACTTATTCACATCGACCGCACCTATGACTGCCATATGGTAACTCCCCTGCCATCTGATTTG
TCTTTCCGTGAGATCAGCTATTCTTTAGCGGCCAACCTGCCTTTGAAGGGGATCATGGACGTTGAAGCAA
TTTCGGGCCCGCAAGGTTTGAAGGTCATTGAAATTGATTCACGTTTCCCCTCCCAGACCCCCACAGCCGT
GTATTATTCGTCGGGAGTGAATTTAATTGAGCTGTTGTTTCGTGCCTTTGGAGAAGGGGTGGAGGAAGTT
AAAACCCTTCCAGAGGACCGCTACTGTATCTACGAGCACCTGATGCTTGCAGAAAATGGGGCCCTGATCC
CAGTAGGTGAGCAGGTTCTGTCGATGGGGAATGACTATGGGAAATACTATGAAGAACCAGGAATTGAAAT
CTTTTTATGTCGCGGAGAGGACCCCGTGTTTACGCTTGTCTTTTGGGGAAAGGACCGTGAGGAAGCCGAA
AACAAAAAGCGCACTGGTTTGCTGATTTTGAAGGACCGCTTCGGGGCAGCCGTTTAAAATGGCAAAAATC
GGATAAGAATAAAAATTTGCCCAAAGTAAAATTTGTTTAAAACAGAAAAAGGAGATAAAAAATGGCTTTG
TTGACTCCCGAGGACCTGGAGAACATTAACCGTCAACTTCACGAAGCCGATTCTACGGTACGTCGTGTGA
CTGGGTTAGATATCAAGGGAGTTTGTAAAGATTTCTATGGGACTACTCCATGCTGTGAGAAGGTCGGTAT
CGTCCCGGTAACTAGTGGCAACGGCATCATTGGCAACTTTTCTGAAAGTCTTCGTGCGATCACTGAGTAC
TTTGGATTTGACTCATTCGTGACGACCATGCCAGACGTTAGTGGCTACTATGAGGCGGTCCGTAATGGAG
CACAAATTATTCTTATGGCAGATGATAATACGTTTCTTGCACACAATTTAAAGAACGGCAAGATCGCTAA
TAATCAACCGTGTACCGGAATTATCTACGCGGAGATCGCCTCGCGCTATATGAAAGCCGATTCCAAAGAT
GTGCTTGCCGTCGGGCTTGGAAAAGTGGGGTTTCCAGGCGCTGCACATTTGGTTAATAAGGGGTTTCGTG
TGTATGGGTACGACGCGGATAAGGCGTTGTTAGAAAAGACTGTATCAGACCTTGGGATCACACCTTTCGA
GCCTGAGAATCCCCGTCGCTTCTCAATCATTTTTGAGGCGACCCCGTGTGCTGATACAGTACCAGAGTCT
GTCATCAGCGACAATTGTGTCATCTCTACGCCCGGTATCCCTTGCGCGATCAGCCGTGAACTTCAAGAAA
AATACGGGGTGGAGTTGATTATGGAACCTCTGGGTATTGGAACTGTTTCTATGCTGTATAGCATTTTGTA
AAGCTCGAGATCTGCAGCTGGTACCATATGGGAATTCGAAGCTTGGCTGTTTTGGCGGATGAGAGAAGAT
TTTCAGCCTGATACAGATTAAATCAGAACGCAGAAGCGGTCTGATAAAACAGAATTTGCCTGGCGGCAGT
AGCGCGGTGGTCCCACCTGACCCCATGCCGAACTCAGAAGTGAAACGCCGTAGCGCCGATGGTAGTGTGG
GGTCTCCCCATGCGAGAGTAGGGAACTGCCAGGCATCAAATAAAACGAAAGGCTCAGTCGAAAGACTGGG
CCTTTCGTTTTATCTGTTGTTTGTCGGTGAACGCTCTCCTGAGTAGGACAAATCCGCCGGGAGCGGATTT
GAACGTTGCGAAGCAACGGCCCGGAGGGTGGCGGGCAGGACGCCCGCCATAAACTGCCAGGCATCAAATT
AAGCAGAAGGCCATCCTGACGGATGGCCTTTTTGCGTTTCTACAAACTCTTTTGTTTATTTTTCTAAATA
CATTCAAATATGTATCCGCTCATGAGACAATAACCCTGATAAATGCTTCAATAATATTGAAAAAGGAAGA
GTATGAGTATTCAACATTTCCGTGTCGCCCTTATTCCCTTTTTTGCGGCATTTTGCCTTCCTGTTTTTGC
TCACCCAGAAACGCTGGTGAAAGTAAAAGATGCTGAAGATCAGTTGGGTGCACGAGTGGGTTACATCGAA
CTGGATCTCAACAGCGGTAAGATCCTTGAGAGTTTTCGCCCCGAAGAACGTTTTCCAATGATGAGCACTT
TTAAAGTTCTGCTATGTGGCGCGGTATTATCCCGTGTTGACGCCGGGCAAGAGCAACTCGGTCGCCGCAT
ACACTATTCTCAGAATGACTTGGTTGAGTACTCACCAGTCACAGAAAAGCATCTTACGGATGGCATGACA
GTAAGAGAATTATGCAGTGCTGCCATAACCATGAGTGATAACACTGCGGCCAACTTACTTCTGACAACGA
TCGGAGGACCGAAGGAGCTAACCGCTTTTTTGCACAACATGGGGGATCATGTAACTCGCCTTGATCGTTG
GGAACCGGAGCTGAATGAAGCCATACCAAACGACGAGCGTGACACCACGATGCCTGTAGCAATGGCAACA
ACGTTGCGCAAACTATTAACTGGCGAACTACTTACTCTAGCTTCCCGGCAACAATTAATAGACTGGATGG
AGGCGGATAAAGTTGCAGGACCACTTCTGCGCTCGGCCCTTCCGGCTGGCTGGTTTATTGCTGATAAATC
TGGAGCCGGTGAGCGTGGGTCTCGCGGTATCATTGCAGCACTGGGGCCAGATGGTAAGCCCTCCCGTATC
GTAGTTATCTACACGACGGGGAGTCAGGCAACTATGGATGAACGAAATAGACAGATCGCTGAGATAGGTG
CCTCACTGATTAAGCATTGGTAACTGTCAGACCAAGTTTACTCATATATACTTTAGATTGATTTAAAACT
TCATTTTTAATTTAAAAGGATCTAGGTGAAGATCCTTTTTGATAATCTCATGACCAAAATCCCTTAACGT
GAGTTTTCGTTCCACTGAGCGTCAGACCCCGTAGAAAAGATCAAAGGATCTTCTTGAGATCCTTTTTTTC
TGCGCGTAATCTGCTGCTTGCAAACAAAAAAACCACCGCTACCAGCGGTGGTTTGTTTGCCGGATCAAGA
GCTACCAACTCTTTTTCCGAAGGTAACTGGCTTCAGCAGAGCGCAGATACCAAATACTGTCCTTCTAGTG
TAGCCGTAGTTAGGCCACCACTTCAAGAACTCTGTAGCACCGCCTACATACCTCGCTCTGCTAATCCTGT
TACCAGTGGCTGCTGCCAGTGGCGATAAGTCGTGTCTTACCGGGTTGGACTCAAGACGATAGTTACCGGA
TAAGGCGCAGCGGTCGGGCTGAACGGGGGGTTCGTGCACACAGCCCAGCTTGGAGCGAACGACCTACACC
GAACTGAGATACCTACAGCGTGAGCTATGAGAAAGCGCCACGCTTCCCGAAGGGAGAAAGGCGGACAGGT
ATCCGGTAAGCGGCAGGGTCGGAACAGGAGAGCGCACGAGGGAGCTTCCAGGGGGAAACGCCTGGTATCT
TTATAGTCCTGTCGGGTTTCGCCACCTCTGACTTGAGCGTCGATTTTTGTGATGCTCGTCAGGGGGGCGG
AGCCTATGGAAAAACGCCAGCAACGCGGCCTTTTTACGGTTCCTGGCCTTTTGCTGGCCTTTTGCTGGCC
TTTTGCTCACATGTTCTTTCCTGCGTTATCCCCTGATTCTGTGGATAACCGTATTACCGCCTTTGAGTGA
GCTGATACCGCTCGCCGCAGCCGAACGACCGAGCGCAGCGAGTCAGTGAGCGAGGAAGCGGAAGAGCGCC
TGATGCGGTATTTTCTCCTTACGCATCTGTGCGGTATTTCACACCGCATATGGTGCACTCTCAGTACAAT
CTGCTCTGATGCCGCATAGTTAAGCCAGTATACACTCCGCTATCGCTACGTGACTGGGTCATGGCTGCGC
CCCGACACCCGCCAACACCCGCTGACGCGCCCTGACGGGCTTGTCTGCTCCCGGCATCCGCTTACAGACA
AGCTGTGACCGTCTCCGGGAGCTGCATGTGTCAGAGGTTTTCACCGTCATCACCGAAACGCGCGAGGCAG
CAGATCAATTCGCGCGCGAAGGCGAAGCGGCATGCATAATGTGCCTGTCAAATGGACGAAGCAGGGATTC
TGCAAACCCTATGCTACTCCGTCAAGCCGTCAATTGTCTGATTCGTTACCAATTATGACAACTTGACGGC
TACATCATTCACTTTTTCTTCACAACCGGCACGGAACTCGCTCGGGCTGGCCCCGGTGCATTTTTTAAAT
ACCCGCGAGAAATAGAGTTGATCGTCAAAACCAACATTGCGACCGACGGTGGCGATAGGCATCCGGGTGG
TGCTCAAAAGCAGCTTCGCCTGGCTGATACGTTGGTCCTCGCGCCAGCTTAAGACGCTAATCCCTAACTG
CTGGCGGAAAAGATGTGACAGACGCGACGGCGACAAGCAAACATGCTGTGCGACGCTGGCGATATCAAAA
TTGCTGTCTGCCAGGTGATCGCTGATGTACTGACAAGCCTCGCGTACCCGATTATCCATCGGTGGATGGA
GCGACTCGTTAATCGCTTCCATGCGCCGCAGTAACAATTGCTCAAGCAGATTTATCGCCAGCAGCTCCGA
ATAGCGCCCTTCCCCTTGCCCGGCGTTAATGATTTGCCCAAACAGGTCGCTGAAATGCGGCTGGTGCGCT
TCATCCGGGCGAAAGAACCCCGTATTGGCAAATATTGACGGCCAGTTAAGCCATTCATGCCAGTAGGCGC
GCGGACGAAAGTAAACCCACTGGTGATACCATTCGCGAGCCTCCGGATGACGACCGTAGTGATGAATCTC
TCCTGGCGGGAACAGCAAAATATCACCCGGTCGGCAAACAAATTCTCGTCCCTGATTTTTCACCACCCCC
TGACCGCGAATGGTGAGATTGAGAATATAACCTTTCATTCCCAGCGGTCGGTCGATAAAAAAATCGAGAT
AACCGTTGGCCTCAATCGGCGTTAAACCCGCCACCAGATGGGCATTAAACGAGTATCCCGGCAGCAGGGG
ATCATTTTGCGCTTCAGCCATACTTTTCATACTCCCGCCATTCAGAG
